Addgene plasmid #124159: pBABE (hygro) mEOS2 hYAP 1-2alpha
Purpose: Protein expression for funtional studies of cell growth promotion
Depositing lab: Megan Finch-Edmondson & Marius Sudol. Depositing organization: National University of Singapore. Publication: Identification, basic characterization and evolutionary analysis of differentially spliced mRNA isoforms of human YAP1 gene. Gaffney CJ, Oka T, Mazack V, Hilman D, Gat U, Muramatsu T, Inazawa J, Golden A, Carey DJ, Farooq A, Tromp G, Sudol M. Gene. 2012 Nov 10;509(2):215-22. doi: 10.1016/j.gene.2012.08.025. Epub 2012 Aug 24. PubMed 22939869.
Backbone
  Vector backbone: pBABE (hygro)
  Vector type: Unspecified
Growth in bacteria
  Bacterial resistance: Ampicillin, 100 μg/mL
  Growth temperature: 37°C
  Growth strain: DH5alpha
  Copy number: High Copy
Gene/Insert
  Gene/Insert name: mEOS2-YAP1
  Species: H. sapiens (human)
  Mutation: None (Wild Type)
  GenBank ID: NP_001181973
  Entrez Gene: YAP1 (a.k.a. COB1, YAP, YAP-1, YAP2, YAP65, YKI)
  Cloning method: Restriction Enzyme; 5′ cloning site EcoRI (unknown if destroyed); 3′ cloning site YAP cloned EcoRI-SalI immediately 3' to mEOS2 (unknown if destroyed)
Terms and licenses: Academic/Nonprofit Terms; Industry Terms: Not Available to Industry
Depositor comments: Insert size is approximately 3530. The insert is a fusion of mEOS2 and YAP1.
How to cite: pBABE (hygro) mEOS2 hYAP 1-2alpha was a gift from Megan Finch-Edmondson & Marius Sudol (Addgene plasmid # 124159 ; http://n2t.net/addgene:124159 ; RRID:Addgene_124159)
