[The description below was written by a language model from this plasmid's Addgene catalogue record and pLannotate feature annotations shown in this document.]
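Description:
pBABE (hygro) mEOS2 hYAP 1-2alpha is a Moloney murine leukemia virus-based retroviral expression plasmid built on the pBABE (hygro) backbone, although the catalogue lists the vector type as unspecified. It is propagated in E. coli as a high-copy plasmid through a ColE1/pUC-type origin and selected with ampicillin via the β-lactamase gene and its promoter. The annotated full sequence is about 7.3 kb. It shows the typical gammaretroviral layout: a 5′ LTR followed by a packaging signal (Ψ) and a truncated gag segment lacking its start codon, which extends the packaging region, then the payload, and a downstream 3′ LTR. These elements allow the transcript to be packaged into virions when gag, pol and env are supplied in trans by a packaging cell line, and then integrated into target cell genomes.

The payload is an in-frame fusion of mEos2, a green-to-red photoconvertible fluorescent protein derived from Lobophyllia hemprichii, placed N-terminal to wild-type human YAP1, here the 1-2alpha splice isoform. According to the record, YAP1 was cloned EcoRI–SalI immediately 3′ of mEos2. No separate promoter is annotated upstream of the fusion, consistent with transcription being driven from the 5′ LTR. Downstream, an SV40 enhancer/early promoter drives the hygromycin phosphotransferase gene (hph), allowing hygromycin selection of transduced mammalian cells. The depositor quotes an insert size of roughly 3.5 kb, larger than the approximately 2.1 kb spanned by the two annotated coding sequences; the record does not explain the difference. The stated purpose is protein expression for functional studies of cell growth promotion, and the mEos2 tag would additionally permit imaging of this YAP1 isoform in stably expressing cells.
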