Features (pLannotate 1.2.2; 13 found; start..end, strand, type, name):
      1..417     +  CDS            gag (truncated): truncated Moloney murine leukemia virus (MMLV) gag gene lacking the start codon
    434..1111    +  CDS            mEos2: mEos2 is a photoconvertible green/yellow fluorescent protein published in 2009, derived from Lobophyllia hemprichii. It has moderate acid sensitivity.
   1118..2581    +  CDS            YAP1: YAP1_HUMAN - Also known as YAP65. Experimental evidence at protein level: Swiss-Prot protein existence level 1. [Isoform 3]: Activates the C-terminal fragment (CTF) of ERBB4 (isoform 3). From Homo sapiens (Human).
   2601..2930    +  promoter       SV40 promoter: SV40 enhancer and early promoter
   3004..4026    +  CDS            hph: KHYB_ECOLX - Experimental evidence at protein level: Swiss-Prot protein existence level 1. The aminoglycoside phosphotransferases achieve inactivation of their antibiotic substrates by phosphorylation. Only phosphorylates hygromycin and closely related compounds such as demethyl analogs and destomycin. From Escherichia coli.
   4057..4079    +  rep_origin     f1 ori (fragment): f1 bacteriophage origin of replication; arrow indicates direction of (+) strand synthesis
   4076..4645    +  rep_origin     ori: high-copy-number ColE1/pMB1/pBR322/pUC origin of replication
   4705..4826    +  LTR            3' LTR (ΔU3) (fragment): self-inactivating 3' long terminal repeat (LTR) from Moloney murine leukemia virus
   4827..5296    +  LTR            LTR: long terminal repeat from Moloney murine leukemia virus
   5411..6271    -  CDS            AmpR: β-lactamase; bla; confers resistance to ampicillin, carbenicillin, and related antibiotics
   6272..6376    -  promoter       AmpR promoter: bla
   6407..6876    +  LTR            LTR: long terminal repeat from Moloney murine leukemia virus
   7000..7274    +  misc_feature   MESV Ψ (fragment): packaging signal of murine embryonic stem cell virus
>Addgene plasmid #124159 | pBABE (hygro) mEOS2 hYAP 1-2alpha | addgene full sequence | sequence record 240698 | Addgene NGS Result
GGCCAGACTGTTACCACTCCCTTAAGTTTGACCTTAGGTCACTGGAAAGATGTCGAGCGGATCGCTCACA
ACCAGTCGGTAGATGTCAAGAAGAGACGTTGGGTTACCTTCTGCTCTGCAGAATGGCCAACCTTTAACGT
CGGATGGCCGCGAGACGGCACCTTTAACCGAGACCTCATCACCCAGGTTAAGATCAAGGTCTTTTCACCT
GGCCCGCATGGACACCCAGACCAGGTCCCCTACATCGTGACCTGGGAAGCCTTGGCTTTTGACCCCCCTC
CCTGGGTCAAGCCCTTTGTACACCCTAAGCCTCCGCCTCCTCTTCCTCCATCCGCCCCGTCTCTCCCCCT
TGAACCTCCTCGTTCGACCCCGCCTCGATCCTCCCTTTATCCAGCCCTCACTCCTTCTCTAGGCGCCGGC
CGGATCCGCCACCATGAGTGCGATTAAGCCAGACATGAAGATCAAACTCCGTATGGAAGGCAACGTAAAC
GGGCACCACTTTGTGATCGACGGAGATGGTACAGGCAAGCCTTTTGAGGGAAAACAGAGTATGGATCTTG
AAGTCAAAGAGGGCGGACCTCTGCCTTTTGCCTTTGATATCCTGACCACTGCATTCCATTACGGCAACAG
GGTATTCGCCAAATATCCAGACAACATACAAGACTATTTTAAGCAGTCGTTTCCTAAGGGGTATTCGTGG
GAACGAAGCTTGACTTTCGAAGACGGGGGCATTTGCATTGCCAGAAACGACATAACAATGGAAGGGGACA
CTTTCTATAATAAAGTTCGATTTTATGGTACCAACTTTCCCGCCAATGGTCCAGTTATGCAGAAGAAGAC
GCTGAAATGGGAGCCCTCCACTGAGAAAATGTATGTGCGTGATGGAGTGCTGACGGGTGATATTCATATG
GCTTTGTTGCTTGAAGGAAATGCCCATTACCGATGTGACTTCAGAACTACTTACAAAGCTAAGGAGAAGG
GTGTCAAGTTACCAGGCTACCACTTTGTGGACCACTGCATTGAGATTTTAAGCCATGACAAAGATTACAA
CAAGGTTAAGCTGTATGAGCATGCTGTTGCTCATTCTGGATTGCCTGACAATGCCAGACGAGAATTCATG
GATCCCGGGCAGCAGCCGCCGCCTCAACCGGCCCCCCAGGGCCAAGGGCAGCCGCCTTCGCAGCCCCCGC
AGGGGCAGGGCCCGCCGTCCGGACCCGGGCAACCGGCACCCGCGGCGACCCAGGCGGCGCCGCAGGCACC
CCCCGCCGGGCATCAGATCGTGCACGTCCGCGGGGACTCGGAGACCGACCTGGAGGCGCTCTTCAACGCC
GTCATGAACCCCAAGACGGCCAACGTGCCCCAGACCGTGCCCATGAGGCTCCGGAAGCTGCCCGACTCCT
TCTTCAAGCCGCCGGAGCCCAAATCCCACTCCCGACAGGCCAGTACTGATGCAGGCACTGCAGGAGCCCT
GACTCCACAGCATGTTCGAGCTCATTCCTCTCCAGCTTCTCTGCAGTTGGGAGCTGTTTCTCCTGGGACA
CTGACCCCCACTGGAGTAGTCTCTGGCCCAGCAGCTACACCCACAGCTCAGCATCTTCGACAGTCTTCTT
TTGAGATACCTGATGATGTACCTCTGCCAGCAGGTTGGGAGATGGCAAAGACATCTTCTGGTCAGAGATA
CTTCTTAAATCACATCGATCAGACAACAACATGGCAGGACCCCAGGAAGGCCATGCTGTCCCAGATGAAC
GTCACAGCCCCCACCAGTCCACCAGTGCAGCAGAATATGATGAACTCGGCTTCAGGTCCTCTTCCTGATG
GATGGGAACAAGCCATGACTCAGGATGGAGAAATTTACTATATAAACCATAAGAACAAGACCACCTCTTG
GCTAGACCCAAGGCTTGACCCTCGTTTTGCCATGAACCAGAGAATCAGTCAGAGTGCTCCAGTGAAACAG
CCACCACCCCTGGCTCCCCAGAGCCCACAGGGAGGCGTCATGGGTGGCAGCAACTCCAACCAGCAGCAAC
AGATGCGACTGCAGCAACTGCAGATGGAGAAGGAGAGGCTGCGGCTGAAACAGCAAGAACTGCTTCGGCA
GGAGTTAGCCCTGCGTAGCCAGTTACCAACACTGGAGCAGGATGGTGGGACTCAAAATCCAGTGTCTTCT
CCCGGGATGTCTCAGGAATTGAGAACAATGACGACCAATAGCTCAGATCCTTTCCTTAACAGTGGCACCT
ATCACTCTCGAGATGAGAGTACAGACAGTGGACTAAGCATGAGCAGCTACAGTGTCCCTCGAACCCCAGA
TGACTTCCTGAACAGTGTGGATGAGATGGATACAGGTGATACTATCAACCAAAGCACCCTGCCCTCACAG
CAGAACCGTTTCCCAGACTACCTTGAAGCCATTCCTGGGACAAATGTGGACCTTGGAACACTGGAAGGAG
ATGGAATGAACATAGAAGGAGAGGAGCTGATGCCAAGTCTGCAGGAAGCTTTGAGTTCTGACATCCTTAA
TGACATGGAGTCTGTTTTGGCTGCCACCAAGCTAGATAAAGAAAGCTTTCTTACATGGTTATAGGTCGAC
CCTGTGGAATGTGTGTCAGTTAGGGTGTGGAAAGTCCCCAGGCTCCCCAGCAGGCAGAAGTATGCAAAGC
ATGCATCTCAATTAGTCAGCAACCAGGTGTGGAAAGTCCCCAGGCTCCCCAGCAGGCAGAAGTATGCAAA
GCATGCATCTCAATTAGTCAGCAACCATAGTCCCGCCCCTAACTCCGCCCATCCCGCCCCTAACTCCGCC
CAGTTCCGCCCATTCTCCGCCCCATGGCTGACTAATTTTTTTTATTTATGCAGAGGCCGAGGCCGCCTCG
GCCTCTGAGCTATTCCAGAAGTAGTGAGGAGGCTTTTTTGGAGGCCTAGGCTTTTGCAAAAAGCTTGCCA
GCTGGGGCGCCCTCTGGTAAGGTTGGGAAGCCCTGCAGATCTGATCCCGGGGGGCAATGAGATATGAAAA
AGCCTGAACTCACCGCGACGTCTGTCGAGAAGTTTCTGATCGAAAAGTTCGACAGCGTCTCCGACCTGAT
GCAGCTCTCGGAGGGCGAAGAATCTCGTGCTTTCAGCTTCGATGTAGGAGGGCGTGGATATGTCCTGCGG
GTAAATAGCTGCGCCGATGGTTTCTACAAAGATCGTTATGTTTATCGGCACTTTGCATCGGCCGCGCTCC
CGATTCCGGAAGTGCTTGACATTGGGGAATTTAGCGAGAGCCTGACCTATTGCATCTCCCGCCGTGCACA
GGGTGTCACGTTGCAAGACCTGCCTGAAACCGAACTGCCCGCTGTTCTGCAGCCGGTCGCGGAGGCCATG
GATGCGATCGCTGCGGCCGATCTTAGCCAGACGAGCGGGTTCGGCCCATTCGGACCGCAAGGAATCGGTC
AATACACTACATGGCGTGATTTCATATGCGCGATTGCTGATCCCCATGTGTATCACTGGCAAACTGTGAT
GGACGACACCGTCAGTGCGTCCGTCGCGCAGGCTCTCGATGAGCTGATGCTTTGGGCCGAGGACTGCCCC
GAAGTCCGGCACCTCGTGCACGCGGATTTCGGCTCCAACAATGTCCTGACGGACAATGGCCGCATAACAG
CGGTCATTGACTGGAGCGAGGCGATGTTCGGGGATTCCCAATACGAGGTCGCCAACATCTTCTTCTGGAG
GCCGTGGTTGGCTTGTATGGAGCAGCAGACGCGCTACTTCGAGCGGAGGCATCCGGAGCTTGCAGGATCG
CCGCGGCTCCGGGCGTATATGCTCCGCATTGGTCTTGACCAACTCTATCAGAGCTTGGTTGACGGCAATT
TCGATGATGCAGCTTGGGCGCAGGGTCGATGCGACGCAATCGTCCGATCCGGAGCCGGGACTGTCGGGCG
TACACAAATCGCCCGCAGAAGCGCGGCCGTCTGGACCGATGGCTGTGTAGAAGTACTCGCCGATAGTGGA
AACCGACGCCCCAGCACTCGTCCGAGGGCAAAGGAATAGAGTAGATGCCGACCGGGATCTATCGATGCGG
CGGGTGTGGTGGTTACGCGTAATCTGCTGCTTGCAAACAAAAAAACCACCGCTACCAGCGGTGGTTTGTT
TGCCGGATCAAGAGCTACCAACTCTTTTTCCGAAGGTAACTGGCTTCAGCAGAGCGCAGATACCAAATAC
TGTTCTTCTAGTGTAGCCGTAGTTAGGCCACCACTTCAAGAACTCTGTAGCACCGCCTACATACCTCGCT
CTGCTAATCCTGTTACCAGTGGCTGCTGCCAGTGGCGATAAGTCGTGTCTTACCGGGTTGGACTCAAGAC
GATAGTTACCGGATAAGGCGCAGCGGTCGGGCTGAACGGGGGGTTCGTGCACACAGCCCAGCTTGGAGCG
AACGACCTACACCGAACTGAGATACCTACAGCGTGAGCTATGAGAAAGCGCCACGCTTCCCGAAGGGAGA
AAGGCGGACAGGTATCCGGTAAGCGGCAGGGTCGGAACAGGAGAGCGCACGAGGGAGCTTCCAGGGGGAA
ACGCCTGGTATCTTTATAGTCCTGTCGGGTTTCGCCACCTCTGACTTGAGCGTCGATTTTTGTGATGCTC
GTCAGGGGGGCGGAGCCTATGGAAAAACGCCAGCAACGCATCGATAAAATAAAAGATTTTATTTAGTCTC
CAGAAAAAGGGGGGAATGAAAGACCCCACCTGTAGGTTTGGCAAGCTAGCTTAAGTAACGCCATTTTGCA
AGGCATGGAAAAATACATAACTGAGAATAGAGAAGTTCAGATCAAGGTCAGGAACAGATGGAACAGCTGA
ATATGGGCCAAACAGGATATCTGTGGTAAGCAGTTCCTGCCCCGGCTCAGGGCCAAGAACAGATGGAACA
GCTGAATATGGGCCAAACAGGATATCTGTGGTAAGCAGTTCCTGCCCCGGCTCAGGGCCAAGAACAGATG
GTCCCCAGATGCGGTCCAGCCCTCAGCAGTTTCTAGAGAACCATCAGATGTTTCCAGGGTGCCCCAAGGA
CCTGAAATGACCCTGTGCCTTATTTGAACTAACCAATCAGTTCGCTTCTCGCTTCTGTTCGCGCGCTTCT
GCTCCCCGAGCTCAATAAAAGAGCCCACAACCCCTCACTCGGGGCGCCAGTCCTCCGATTGACTGAGTCG
CCCGGGTACCCGTGTATCCAATAAACCCTCTTGCAGTTGCATCCGACTTGTGGTCTCGCTGTTCCTTGGG
AGGGTCTCCTCTGAGTGATTGACTACCCGTCAGCGGGGGTCTTTCACATGCAGCATGTATCAAAATTAAT
TTGGTTTTTTTTCTTAAGTATTTACATTAAATGGCCATAGTGCGGCCGCAAATCAATCTAAAGTATATAT
GAGTAAACTTGGTCTGACAGTTACCAATGCTTAATCAGTGAGGCACCTATCTCAGCGATCTGTCTATTTC
GTTCATCCATAGTTGCCTGACTCCCCGTCGTGTAGATAACTACGATACGGGAGGGCTTACCATCTGGCCC
CAGTGCTGCAATGATACCGCGAGACCCACGCTCACCGGCTCCAGATTTATCAGCAATAAACCAGCCAGCC
GGAAGGGCCGAGCGCAGAAGTGGTCCTGCAACTTTATCCGCCTCCATCCAGTCTATTAATTGTTGCCGGG
AAGCTAGAGTAAGTAGTTCGCCAGTTAATAGTTTGCGCAACGTTGTTGCCATTGCTACAGGCATCGTGGT
GTCACGCTCGTCGTTTGGTATGGCTTCATTCAGCTCCGGTTCCCAACGATCAAGGCGAGTTACATGATCC
CCCATGTTGTGCAAAAAAGCGGTTAGCTCCTTCGGTCCTCCGATCGTTGTCAGAAGTAAGTTGGCCGCAG
TGTTATCACTCATGGTTATGGCAGCACTGCATAATTCTCTTACTGTCATGCCATCCGTAAGATGCTTTTC
TGTGACTGGTGAGTACTCAACCAAGTCATTCTGAGAATAGTGTATGCGGCGACCGAGTTGCTCTTGCCCG
GCGTCAATACGGGATAATACCGCGCCACATAGCAGAACTTTAAAAGTGCTCATCATTGGAAAACGTTCTT
CGGGGCGAAAACTCTCAAGGATCTTACCGCTGTTGAGATCCAGTTCGATGTAACCCACTCGTGCACCCAA
CTGATCTTCAGCATCTTTTACTTTCACCAGCGTTTCTGGGTGAGCAAAAACAGGAAGGCAAAATGCCGCA
AAAAAGGGAATAAGGGCGACACGGAAATGTTGAATACTCATACTCTTCCTTTTTCAATATTATTGAAGCA
TTTATCAGGGTTATTGTCTCATGAGCGGATACATATTTGAATGTATTTAGAAAAATAAACAAATAGGGGT
TCCGCGCACATTTCCCCGAAAAGTGCCACCTGCAGCCTGAATATGGGCCAAACAGGATATCTGTGGTAAG
CAGTTCCTGCCCCGGCTCAGGGCCAAGAACAGATGGAACAGCTGAATATGGGCCAAACAGGATATCTGTG
GTAAGCAGTTCCTGCCCCGGCTCAGGGCCAAGAACAGATGGTCCCCAGATGCGGTCCAGCCCTCAGCAGT
TTCTAGAGAACCATCAGATGTTTCCAGGGTGCCCCAAGGACCTGAAATGACCCTGTGCCTTATTTGAACT
AACCAATCAGTTCGCTTCTCGCTTCTGTTCGCGCGCTTCTGCTCCCCGAGCTCAATAAAAGAGCCCACAA
CCCCTCACTCGGGGCGCCAGTCCTCCGATTGACTGAGTCGCCCGGGTACCCGTGTATCCAATAAACCCTC
TTGCAGTTGCATCCGACTTGTGGTCTCGCTGTTCCTTGGGAGGGTCTCCTCTGAGTGATTGACTACCCGT
CAGCGGGGGTCTTTCATTTGGGGGCTCGTCCGGGATCGGGAGACCCCTGCCCAGGGACCACCGACCCACC
ACCGGGAGGCAAGCTGGCCAGCAACTTATCTGTGTCTGTCCGATTGTCTAGTGTCTATGACTGATTTTAT
GCGCCTGCGTCGGTACTAGTTAGCTAACTAGCTCTGTATCTGGCGGACCCGTGGTGGAACTGACGAGTTC
TGAACACCCGGCCGCAACCCTGGGAGACGTCCCAGGGACTTTGGGGGCCGTTTTTGTGGCCCGACCTGAG
GAAGGGAGTCGATGTGGAATCCGACCCCGTCAGGATATGTGGTTCTGGTAGGAGACGAGAACCTAAAACA
GTTCCCGCCTCCGTCTGAATTTTTGCTTTCGGTTTGGAACCGAAGCCGCGCGTCTTGTCTGCTGCAGCGC
TGCAGCATCGTTCTGTGTTGTCTCTGTCTGACTGTGTTTCTGTATTTGTCTGAAAATTAG
